>Addgene plasmid #64049 | pLenti-myc-GLUT4-mCherry | addgene full sequence | sequence record 251074 | Addgene NGS Result
TACAATCTGCTCTGATGCCGCATAGTTAAGCCAGTATCTGCTCCCTGCTTGTGTGTTGGAGGTCGCTGAG
TAGTGCGCGAGCAAAATTTAAGCTACAACAAGGCAAGGCTTGACCGACAATTGCATGAAGAATCTGCTTA
GGGTTAGGCGTTTTGCGCTGCTTCGCGATGTACGGGCCAGATATACGCGTTGACATTGATTATTGACTAG
TTATTAATAGTAATCAATTACGGGGTCATTAGTTCATAGCCCATATATGGAGTTCCGCGTTACATAACTT
ACGGTAAATGGCCCGCCTGGCTGACCGCCCAACGACCCCCGCCCATTGACGTCAATAATGACGTATGTTC
CCATAGTAACGCCAATAGGGACTTTCCATTGACGTCAATGGGTGGAGTATTTACGGTAAACTGCCCACTT
GGCAGTACATCAAGTGTATCATATGCCAAGTACGCCCCCTATTGACGTCAATGACGGTAAATGGCCCGCC
TGGCATTATGCCCAGTACATGACCTTATGGGACTTTCCTACTTGGCAGTACATCTACGTATTAGTCATCG
CTATTACCATGGTGATGCGGTTTTGGCAGTACATCAATGGGCGTGGATAGCGGTTTGACTCACGGGGATT
TCCAAGTCTCCACCCCATTGACGTCAATGGGAGTTTGTTTTGGCACCAAAATCAACGGGACTTTCCAAAA
TGTCGTAACAACTCCGCCCCATTGACGCAAATGGGCGGTAGGCGTGTACGGTGGGAGGTCTATATAAGCA
GCGCGTTTTGCCTGTACTGGGTCTCTCTGGTTAGACCAGATCTGAGCCTGGGAGCTCTCTGGCTAACTAG
GGAACCCACTGCTTAAGCCTCAATAAAGCTTGCCTTGAGTGCTTCAAGTAGTGTGTGCCCGTCTGTTGTG
TGACTCTGGTAACTAGAGATCCCTCAGACCCTTTTAGTCAGTGTGGAAAATCTCTAGCAGTGGCGCCCGA
ACAGGGACTTGAAAGCGAAAGGGAAACCAGAGGAGCTCTCTCGACGCAGGACTCGGCTTGCTGAAGCGCG
CACGGCAAGAGGCGAGGGGCGGCGACTGGTGAGTACGCCAAAAATTTTGACTAGCGGAGGCTAGAAGGAG
AGAGATGGGTGCGAGAGCGTCAGTATTAAGCGGGGGAGAATTAGATCGCGATGGGAAAAAATTCGGTTAA
GGCCAGGGGGAAAGAAAAAATATAAATTAAAACATATAGTATGGGCAAGCAGGGAGCTAGAACGATTCGC
AGTTAATCCTGGCCTGTTAGAAACATCAGAAGGCTGTAGACAAATACTGGGACAGCTACAACCATCCCTT
CAGACAGGATCAGAAGAACTTAGATCATTATATAATACAGTAGCAACCCTCTATTGTGTGCATCAAAGGA
TAGAGATAAAAGACACCAAGGAAGCTTTAGACAAGATAGAGGAAGAGCAAAACAAAAGTAAGACCACCGC
ACAGCAAGCGGCCGCTGATCTTCAGACCTGGAGGAGGAGATATGAGGGACAATTGGAGAAGTGAATTATA
TAAATATAAAGTAGTAAAAATTGAACCATTAGGAGTAGCACCCACCAAGGCAAAGAGAAGAGTGGTGCAG
AGAGAAAAAAGAGCAGTGGGAATAGGAGCTTTGTTCCTTGGGTTCTTGGGAGCAGCAGGAAGCACTATGG
GCGCAGCGTCAATGACGCTGACGGTACAGGCCAGACAATTATTGTCTGGTATAGTGCAGCAGCAGAACAA
TTTGCTGAGGGCTATTGAGGCGCAACAGCATCTGTTGCAACTCACAGTCTGGGGCATCAAGCAGCTCCAG
GCAAGAATCCTGGCTGTGGAAAGATACCTAAAGGATCAACAGCTCCTGGGGATTTGGGGTTGCTCTGGAA
AACTCATTTGCACCACTGCTGTGCCTTGGAATGCTAGTTGGAGTAATAAATCTCTGGAACAGATTTGGAA
TCACACGACCTGGATGGAGTGGGACAGAGAAATTAACAATTACACAAGCTTAATACACTCCTTAATTGAA
GAATCGCAAAACCAGCAAGAAAAGAATGAACAAGAATTATTGGAATTAGATAAATGGGCAAGTTTGTGGA
ATTGGTTTAACATAACAAATTGGCTGTGGTATATAAAATTATTCATAATGATAGTAGGAGGCTTGGTAGG
TTTAAGAATAGTTTTTGCTGTACTTTCTATAGTGAATAGAGTTAGGCAGGGATATTCACCATTATCGTTT
CAGACCCACCTCCCAACCCCGAGGGGACCCGACAGGCCCGAAGGAATAGAAGAAGAAGGTGGAGAGAGAG
ACAGAGACAGATCCATTCGATTAGTGAACGGATCGGCACTGCGTGCGCCAATTCTGCAGACAAATGGCAG
TATTCATCCACAATTTTAAAAGAAAAGGGGGGATTGGGGGGTACAGTGCAGGGGAAAGAATAGTAGACAT
AATAGCAACAGACATACAAACTAAAGAATTACAAAAACAAATTACAAAAATTCAAAATTTTCGGGTTTAT
TACAGGGACAGCAGAGATCCAGTTTGGTTAATTAACCCGTGTCGGCTCCAGATCTGGCCTCCGCGCCGGG
TTTTGGCGCCTCCCGCGGGCGCCCCCCTCCTCACGGCGAGCGCTGCCACGTCAGACGAAGGGCGCAGCGA
GCGTCCTGATCCTTCCGCCCGGACGCTCAGGACAGCGGCCCGCTGCTCATAAGACTCGGCCTTAGAACCC
CAGTATCAGCAGAAGGACATTTTAGGACGGGACTTGGGTGACTCTAGGGCACTGGTTTTCTTTCCAGAGA
GCGGAACAGGCGAGGAAAAGTAGTCCCTTCTCGGCGATTCTGCGGAGGGATCTCCGTGGGGCGGTGAACG
CCGATGATTATATAAGGACGCGCCGGGTGTGGCACAGCTAGTTCCGTCGCAGCCGGGATTTGGGTCGCGG
TTCTTGTTTGTGGATCGCTGTGATCGTCACTTGGTGAGTAGCGGGCTGCTGGGCTGGCCGGGGCTTTCGT
GGCCGCCGGGCCGCTCGGTGGGACGGAAGCGTGTGGAGAGACCGCCAAGGGCTGTAGTCTGGGTCCGCGA
GCAAGGTTGCCCTGAACTGGGGGTTGGGGGGAGCGCAGCAAAATGGCGGCTGTTCCCGAGTCTTGAATGG
AAGACGCTTGTGAGGCGGGCTGTGAGGTCGTTGAAACAAGGTGGGGGGCATGGTGGGCGGCAAGAACCCA
AGGTCTTGAGGCCTTCGCTAATGCGGGAAAGCTCTTATTCGGGTGAGATGGGCTGGGGCACCATCTGGGG
ACCCTGACGTGAAGTTTGTCACTGACTGGAGAACTCGGTTTGTCGTCTGTTGCGGGGGCGGCAGTTATGG
CGGTGCCGTTGGGCAGTGCACCCGTACCTTTGGGAGCGCGCGCCCTCGTCGTGTCGTGACGTCACCCGTT
CTGTTGGCTTATAATGCAGGGTGGGGCCACCTGCCGGTAGGTGTGCGGTAGGCTTTTCTCCGTCGCAGGA
CGCAGGGTTCGGGCCTAGGGTAGGCTCTCCTGAATCGACAGGCGCCGGACCTCTGGTGAGGGGAGGGATA
AGTGAGGCGTCAGTTTCTTTGGTCGGTTTTATGTACCTATCTTCTTAAGTAGCTGAAGCTCCGGTTTTGA
ACTATGCGCTCGGGGTTGGCGAGTGTGTTTTGTGAAGTTTTTTAGGCACCTTTTGAAATGTAATCATTTG
GGTCAATATGTAATTTTCAGTGTTAGACTAGTAAATTGTCCGCTAAATTCTGGCCGTTTTTGGCTTTTTT
GTTAGACGAAGCTTGGGCTGCAGGTCGACTCTAGAGGATCGAATTCTTCGAAGCTAGCGCTACCGGACTC
AGATCTCGAGACAAGATGCCGTCGGGTTTCCAGCAGATCGGCTCTGACGATGGGGAACCCCCTCGGCAGC
GAGTGACTGGAACACTGGTCCTAGCTGTATTCTCAGCTGTGCTTGGCTCCCTTCAGTTTGGCTATAACAT
TGGGGTTATCAATGCCCCACAGAAGGTGATTGAACAGAGCTACAATGCAACGTGGCTGGGTAGGCAAGGT
CCCGGACGCGCGTCGACACCGGTACGCGAAGCCGAAGAACAGAAACTGATCTCTGAAGAAGACCTGCTGA
AGCGCGTAGCCGGGGGACCGGATTCCATCCCACAAGGCACCCTCACTACGCTCTGGGCTCTCTCCGTGGC
CATCTTCTCTGTGGGTGGCATGATCTCTTCCTTTCTCATTGGCATCATTTCTCAATGGTTGGGAAGGAAA
AGGGCTATGCTGGCCAACAATGTCTTGGCCGTGTTGGGGGGCGCCCTCATGGGCCTAGCCAATGCCGCGG
CCTCCTATGAGATACTCATTCTTGGACGGTTCCTCATTGGCGCCTACTCAGGGCTAACATCAGGGCTGGT
GCCCATGTATGTGGGAGAAATCGCCCCCACTCATCTTCGGGGTGCCTTGGGAACACTCAACCAACTGGCC
ATCGTCATTGGCATTCTGGTTGCCCAGGTGCTGGGCTTGGAGTCTATGCTGGGCACAGCTACCCTGTGGC
CACTGCTTCTGGCTCTCACAGTACTCCCTGCTCTCCTGCAGCTGATTCTGCTGCCCTTCTGTCCTGAGAG
CCCCAGATACCTCTACATCATCCGGAACCTGGAGGGGCCTGCCCGAAAGAGTCTAAAGCGCCTGACCGGC
TGGGCTGATGTGTCTGACGCACTAGCTGAGCTGAAGGATGAGAAACGGAAGTTGGAGAGAGAGCGTCCAA
TGTCCTTGCTCCAGCTCCTGGGCAGCCGCACCCACCGGCAGCCTCTGATCATCGCAGTGGTGCTGCAGCT
GAGCCAACAGCTCTCAGGCATCAATGCTGTTTTCTACTATTCAACCAGCATCTTCGAGTCGGCTGGGGTG
GGACAGCCAGCCTACGCCACCATAGGAGCTGGTGTGGTCAATACGGTCTTCACGTTGGTCTCGGTGCTCT
TAGTAGAACGAGCTGGACGACGGACACTCCATCTGTTGGGCCTGGCCGGCATGTGTGGCTGTGCCATCTT
GATGACCGTGGCTCTGCTGCTGCTGGAACGGGTTCCAGCCATGAGCTATGTCTCCATCGTGGCCATATTT
GGCTTTGTGGCCTTCTTTGAGATTGGCCCTGGCCCCATTCCCTGGTTCATTGTGGCAGAGCTCTTCAGCC
AGGGCCCCCGCCCAGCCGCCATGGCTGTCGCTGGTTTCTCCAACTGGACCTGTAACTTCATTGTCGGCAT
GGGTTTCCAGTATGTTGCGGATGCTATGGGTCCTTACGTCTTCCTTCTATTTGCCGTCCTCCTGCTTGGC
TTCTTCATCTTCACCTTCCTAAAAGTGCCTGAAACCAGAGGCCGGACGTTTGACCAGATCTCAGCTGCCT
TCCGACGGACACCTTCCCTTTTAGAGCAGGAGGTGAAACCCAGTACAGAACTTGAATACTTAGGGCCAGA
TGAGAATGACGGGGATCCACCGGAATTCACAACCCTGGTGAGCAAGGGCGAGGAGGACAACATGGCCATC
ATCAAGGAGTTCATGCGCTTCAAGGTGCACATGGAGGGCTCCGTGAACGGCCACGAGTTCGAGATCGAGG
GCGAGGGCGAGGGCCGCCCCTACGAGGGCACCCAGACCGCCAAGCTGAAGGTGACCAAGGGCGGCCCCCT
GCCCTTCGCCTGGGACATCCTGTCCCCTCAGTTCATGTACGGCTCCAAGGCCTACGTGAAGCACCCCGCC
GACATCCCCGACTACTTGAAGCTGTCCTTCCCCGAGGGCTTCAAGTGGGAGCGCGTGATGAACTTCGAGG
ACGGCGGCGTGGTGACCGTGACCCAGGACTCCTCCCTGCAGGACGGCGAGTTCATCTACAAGGTGAAGCT
GCGCGGCACCAACTTCCCCTCCGACGGCCCCGTAATGCAGAAGAAGACCATGGGCTGGGAGGCCTCCTCC
GAGCGGATGTACCCCGAGGACGGCGCCCTGAAGGGCGAGATCAAGCAGAGGCTGAAGCTGAAGGACGGCG
GCCACTACGACGCCGAGGTCAAGACCACCTACAAGGCCAAGAAGCCCGTGCAGCTGCCCGGCGCCTACAA
CGTCAACATCAAGCTGGACATCACCTCCCACAACGAGGACTACACCATCGTGGAACAGTACGAGCGCGCC
GAGGGCCGCCACTCCACCGGCGGCATGGATGAGCTGTACGTACAAGTAAAGCGGCCGCGACTCTAGATCA
TAATCAGCCATACCACATTTGTAGAGGTTTTACTTGCTTTAAAAAACCTCCCACACCTCCCCCTGAACCT
GAAACATAAAATGAATGCAATTGTTGTTGTTAACAATTCGATATCAAGCTTATCGATAATCAACCTCTGG
ATTACAAAATTTGTGAAAGATTGACTGGTATTCTTAACTATGTTGCTCCTTTTACGCTATGTGGATACGC
TGCTTTAATGCCTTTGTATCATGCTATTGCTTCCCGTATGGCTTTCATTTTCTCCTCCTTGTATAAATCC
TGGTTGCTGTCTCTTTATGAGGAGTTGTGGCCCGTTGTCAGGCAACGTGGCGTGGTGTGCACTGTGTTTG
CTGACGCAACCCCCACTGGTTGGGGCATTGCCACCACCTGTCAGCTCCTTTCCGGGACTTTCGCTTTCCC
CCTCCCTATTGCCACGGCGGAACTCATCGCCGCCTGCCTTGCCCGCTGCTGGACAGGGGCTCGGCTGTTG
GGCACTGACAATTCCGTGGTGTTGTCGGGGAAATCATCGTCCTTTCCTTGGCTGCTCGCCTGTGTTGCCA
CCTGGATTCTGCGCGGGACGTCCTTCTGCTACGTCCCTTCGGCCCTCAATCCAGCGGACCTTCCTTCCCG
CGGCCTGCTGCCGGCTCTGCGGCCTCTTCCGCGTCTTCGCCTTCGCCCTCAGACGAGTCGGATCTCCCTT
TGGGCCGCCTCCCCGCATCGATACCGTCGACCTCGAGACCTAGAAAAACATGGAGCAATCACAAGTAGCA
ATACAGCAGCTACCAATGCTGATTGTGCCTGGCTAGAAGCACAAGAGGAGGAGGAGGTGGGTTTTCCAGT
CACACCTCAGGTACCTTTAAGACCAATGACTTACAAGGCAGCTGTAGATCTTAGCCACTTTTTAAAAGAA
AAGGGGGGACTGGAAGGGCTAATTCACTCCCAACGAAGACAAGATATCCTTGATCTGTGGATCTACCACA
CACAAGGCTACTTCCCTGATTGGCAGAACTACACACCAGGGCCAGGGATCAGATATCCACTGACCTTTGG
ATGGTGCTACAAGCTAGTACCAGTTGAGCAAGAGAAGGTAGAAGAAGCCAATGAAGGAGAGAACACCCGC
TTGTTACACCCTGTGAGCCTGCATGGGATGGATGACCCGGAGAGAGAAGTATTAGAGTGGAGGTTTGACA
GCCGCCTAGCATTTCATCACATGGCCCGAGAGCTGCATCCGGACTGTACTGGGTCTCTCTGGTTAGACCA
GATCTGAGCCTGGGAGCTCTCTGGCTAACTAGGGAACCCACTGCTTAAGCCTCAATAAAGCTTGCCTTGA
GTGCTTCAAGTAGTGTGTGCCCGTCTGTTGTGTGACTCTGGTAACTAGAGATCCCTCAGACCCTTTTAGT
CAGTGTGGAAAATCTCTAGCAGGGCCCGTTTAAACCCGCTGATCAGCCTCGACTGTGCCTTCTAGTTGCC
AGCCATCTGTTGTTTGCCCCTCCCCCGTGCCTTCCTTGACCCTGGAAGGTGCCACTCCCACTGTCCTTTC
CTAATAAAATGAGGAAATTGCATCGCATTGTCTGAGTAGGTGTCATTCTATTCTGGGGGGTGGGGTGGGG
CAGGACAGCAAGGGGGAGGATTGGGAAGACAATAGCAGGCATGCTGGGGATGCGGTGGGCTCTATGGCTT
CTGAGGCGGAAAGAACCAGCTGGGGCTCTAGGGGGTATCCCC
[124 nt withheld, positions 7953-8076]
C
[91 nt withheld, positions 8078-8168]
A
[49 nt withheld, positions 8170-8218]
CCTTTGACGTTGGAGTCCACGTTCTTT
[37 nt withheld, positions 8246-8282]
ACCCTATCTCGGTCTATTCTTTTGATTTATAAGGGATTTTGCCGATTTCGGCCTATTGGTTAAAAAATGA
GCTGATTTAACAAAAATTTAACGCGAATTAATTCTGTGGAATGTGTGTCAGTTAGGGTGTGGAAAGTCCC
CAGGCTCCCCAGCAGGCAGAAGTATGCAAAGCATGCATCTCAATTAGTCAGCAACCAGGTGTGGAAAGTC
CCCAGGCTCCCCAGCAGGCAGAAGTATGCAAAGCATGCATCTCAATTAGTCAGCAACCATAGTCCCGCCC
CTAACTCCGCCCATCCCGCCCCTAACTCCGCCCAGTTCCGCCCATTCTCCGCCCCATGGCTGACTAATTT
TTTTTATTTATGCAGAGGCCGAGGCCGCCTCTGCCTCTGAGCTATTCCAGAAGTAGTGAGGAGGCTTTTT
TGGAGGCCTAGGCTTTTGCAAAAAGCTCCCGGGAGCTTGTATATCCATTTTCGGATCTGATCAGCACGTG
TTGACAATTAATCATCGGCATAGTATATCGGCATAGTATAATACGACAAGGTGAGGAACTAAACCATGGC
CAAGTTGACCAGTGCCGTTCCGGTGCTCACCGCGCGCGACGTCGCCGGAGCGGTCGAGTTCTGGACCGAC
CGGCTCGGGTTCTCCCGGGACTTCGTGGAGGACGACTTCGCCGGTGTGGTCCGGGACGACGTGACCCTGT
TCATCAGCGCGGTCCAGGACCAGGTGGTGCCGGACAACACCCTGGCCTGGGTGTGGGTGCGCGGCCTGGA
CGAGCTGTACGCCGAGTGGTCGGAGGTCGTGTCCACGAACTTCCGGGACGCCTCCGGGCCGGCCATGACC
GAGATCGGCGAGCAGCCGTGGGGGCGGGAGTTCGCCCTGCGCGACCCGGCCGGCAACTGCGTGCACTTCG
TGGCCGAGGAGCAGGACTGACACGTGCTACGAGATTTCGATTCCACCGCCGCCTTCTATGAAAGGTTGGG
CTTCGGAATCGTTTTCCGGGACGCCGGCTGGATGATCCTCCAGCGCGGGGATCTCATGCTGGAGTTCTTC
GCCCACCCCAACTTGTTTATTGCAGCTTATAATGGTTACAAATAAAGCAATAGCATCACAAATTTCACAA
ATAAAGCATTTTTTTCACTGCATTCTAGTTGTGGTTTGTCCAAACTCATCAATGTATCTTATCATGTCTG
TATACCGTCGACCTCTAGCTAGAGCTTGGCGTAATCATGGTCATAGCTGTTTCCTGTGTGAAATTGTTAT
CCGCTCACAATTCCACACAACATACGAGCCGGAAGCATAAAGTGTAAAGCCTGGGGTGCCTAATGAGTGA
GCTAACTCACATTAATTGCGTTGCGCTCACTGCCCGCTTTCCAGTCGGGAAACCTGTCGTGCCAGCTGCA
TTAATGAATCGGCCAACGCGCGGGGAGAGGCGGTTTGCGTATTGGGCGCTCTTCCGCTTCCTCGCTCACT
GACTCGCTGCGCTCGGTCGTTCGGCTGCGGCGAGCGGTATCAGCTCACTCAAAGGCGGTAATACGGTTAT
CCACAGAATCAGGGGATAACGCAGGAAAGAACATGTGAGCAAAAGGCCAGCAAAAGGCCAGGAACCGTAA
AAAGGCCGCGTTGCTGGCGTTTTTCCATAGGCTCCGCCCCCCTGACGAGCATCACAAAAATCGACGCTCA
AGTCAGAGGTGGCGAAACCCGACAGGACTATAAAGATACCAGGCGTTTCCCCCTGGAAGCTCCCTCGTGC
GCTCTCCTGTTCCGACCCTGCCGCTTACCGGATACCTGTCCGCCTTTCTCCCTTCGGGAAGCGTGGCGCT
TTCTCATAGCTCACGCTGTAGGTATCTCAGTTCGGTGTAGGTCGTTCGCTCCAAGCTGGGCTGTGTGCAC
GAACCCCCCGTTCAGCCCGACCGCTGCGCCTTATCCGGTAACTATCGTCTTGAGTCCAACCCGGTAAGAC
ACGACTTATCGCCACTGGCAGCAGCCACTGGTAACAGGATTAGCAGAGCGAGGTATGTAGGCGGTGCTAC
AGAGTTCTTGAAGTGGTGGCCTAACTACGGCTACACTAGAAGAACAGTATTTGGTATCTGCGCTCTGCTG
AAGCCAGTTACCTTCGGAAAAAGAGTTGGTAGCTCTTGATCCGGCAAACAAACCACCGCTGGTAGCGGTG
GTTTTTTTGTTTGCAAGCAGCAGATTACGCGCAGAAAAAAAGGATCTCAAGAAGATCCTTTGATCTTTTC
TACGGGGTCTGACGCTCAGTGGAACGAAAACTCACGTTAAGGGATTTTGGTCATGAGATTATCAAAAAGG
ATCTTCACCTAGATCCTTTTAAATTAAAAATGAAGTTTTAAATCAATCTAAAGTATATATGAGTAAACTT
GGTCTGACAGTTACCAATGCTTAATCAGTGAGGCACCTATCTCAGCGATCTGTCTATTTCGTTCATCCAT
AGTTGCCTGACTCCCCGTCGTGTAGATAACTACGATACGGGAGGGCTTACCATCTGGCCCCAGTGCTGCA
ATGATACCGCGAGACCCACGCTCACCGGCTCCAGATTTATCAGCAATAAACCAGCCAGCCGGAAGGGCCG
AGCGCAGAAGTGGTCCTGCAACTTTATCCGCCTCCATCCAGTCTATTAATTGTTGCCGGGAAGCTAGAGT
AAGTAGTTCGCCAGTTAATAGTTTGCGCAACGTTGTTGCCATTGCTACAGGCATCGTGGTGTCACGCTCG
TCGTTTGGTATGGCTTCATTCAGCTCCGGTTCCCAACGATCAAGGCGAGTTACATGATCCCCCATGTTGT
GCAAAAAAGCGGTTAGCTCCTTCGGTCCTCCGATCGTTGTCAGAAGTAAGTTGGCCGCAGTGTTATCACT
CATGGTTATGGCAGCACTGCATAATTCTCTTACTGTCATGCCATCCGTAAGATGCTTTTCTGTGACTGGT
GAGTACTCAACCAAGTCATTCTGAGAATAGTGTATGCGGCGACCGAGTTGCTCTTGCCCGGCGTCAATAC
GGGATAATACCGCGCCACATAGCAGAACTTTAAAAGTGCTCATCATTGGAAAACGTTCTTCGGGGCGAAA
ACTCTCAAGGATCTTACCGCTGTTGAGATCCAGTTCGATGTAACCCACTCGTGCACCCAACTGATCTTCA
GCATCTTTTACTTTCACCAGCGTTTCTGGGTGAGCAAAAACAGGAAGGCAAAATGCCGCAAAAAAGGGAA
TAAGGGCGACACGGAAATGTTGAATACTCATACTCTTCCTTTTTCAATATTATTGAAGCATTTATCAGGG
TTATTGTCTCATGAGCGGATACATATTTGAATGTATTTAGAAAAATAAACAAATAGGGGTTCCGCGCACA
TTTCCCCGAAAAGTGCCACCTGACGTCGACGGATCGGGAGATCTCCCGATCCCCTATGGTGCACTCTCAG
Features (pLannotate 1.2.2; 34 found; start..end, strand, type, name):
    192..571     +  enhancer       CMV enhancer: human cytomegalovirus immediate early enhancer
    572..771     +  promoter       CMV promoter: human cytomegalovirus (CMV) immediate early promoter
    789..969     +  LTR            5' LTR (truncated): truncated 5' long terminal repeat (LTR) from HIV-1
   1016..1141    +  misc_feature   HIV-1 Ψ: packaging signal of human immunodeficiency virus type 1
   1125..1488    +  CDS            HIV-1 gag (fragment): gag protein from human immunodeficiency virus 1; gag
   1634..1867    +  misc_feature   RRE: The Rev response element (RRE) of HIV-1 allows for Rev-dependent mRNA export from the nucleus to the cytoplasm.
   2244..2344    +  CDS            Rev (fragment): human immunodeficiency virus 1 (HIV-1) Rev protein; rev; enhances nuclear export of unspliced and incompletely spliced viral mRNAs
   2394..2511    +  misc_feature   cPPT/CTS: central polypurine tract and central termination sequence of HIV-1
   2576..3787    +  promoter       UbC promoter: human ubiquitin C promoter
   3798..3820    -  misc_feature   MCS (fragment): pUC18/19 multiple cloning site
   3833..3860    +  misc_feature   MCS (fragment): multiple cloning site
   3866..5470    +  CDS            Slc2a4: GLUT4_MOUSE - Also known as Glut4 From Mus musculus (Mouse).
   5495..6199    +  CDS            mCherry: mCherry is a basic (constitutively fluorescent) red fluorescent protein published in 2004, derived from Discosoma sp.. It is reported to be a very rapidly-maturing monomer with low acid sensitivity.
   6226..6309    +  CDS            large T antigen (fragment): large T antigen from SV40 (simian virus 40)
   6335..6358    +  misc_feature   MCS (fragment): pBluescript multiple cloning site
   6358..6946    +  misc_feature   WPRE: woodchuck hepatitis virus posttranscriptional regulatory element
   6883..7464    +  CDS            nef (fragment): NEF_HV1H2 - Experimental evidence at protein level: Swiss-Prot protein existence level 1. Extracellular Nef protein targets CD4(+) T-lymphocytes for apoptosis by interacting with CXCR4 surface receptors. From Human immunodeficiency virus type 1 group M subtype B (isolate HXB2) (HIV-1).
   7471..7651    +  LTR            5' LTR (truncated): truncated 5' long terminal repeat (LTR) from HIV-1
   7683..7907    +  polyA_signal   bGH poly(A) signal: bovine growth hormone polyadenylation signal
   7911..7932    +  promoter       SV40 promoter (fragment): SV40 enhancer and early promoter
   7953..8381    +  rep_origin     f1 ori (sequence partly withheld): f1 bacteriophage origin of replication; arrow indicates direction of (+) strand synthesis
   8395..8724    +  promoter       SV40 promoter: SV40 enhancer and early promoter
   8772..8819    +  promoter       EM7 promoter: synthetic bacterial promoter&nbsp
   8838..9212    +  CDS            BleoR: antibiotic-binding protein; Sh ble from Streptoalloteichus hindustanus; confers resistance to bleomycin, phleomycin, and Zeocin™
   9222..9347    +  CDS            ble (fragment): BLE_KLEPN - Experimental evidence at protein level: Swiss-Prot protein existence level 1. Binding protein with a strong affinity to the bleomycin family of antibiotics. Binds to CL990; an antimitotic-antibiotic compound. From Klebsiella pneumoniae.
   9342..9463    +  polyA_signal   SV40 poly(A) signal: SV40 polyadenylation signal
   9534..9556    -  protein_bind   lac operator (fragment): The lac repressor binds to the lac operator to inhibit transcription in E. coli. This inhibition can be relieved by adding lactose or isopropyl-β-D-thiogalactopyranoside (IPTG). lac repressor encoded by lacI
   9560..9590    -  promoter       lac promoter: promoter for the E. coli lac operon
   9605..9626    -  protein_bind   CAP binding site: CAP binding activates transcription in the presence of cAMP. E. coli catabolite activator protein
   9639..9731    -  CDS            lacI (fragment): lac repressor; lacI; The lac repressor binds to the lac operator to inhibit transcription in E. coli. This inhibition can be relieved by adding lactose or isopropyl-β-D-thiogalactopyranoside (IPTG).
   9914..10502   -  rep_origin     ori: high-copy-number ColE1/pMB1/pBR322/pUC origin of replication
  10673..11533   -  CDS            AmpR: β-lactamase; bla; confers resistance to ampicillin, carbenicillin, and related antibiotics
  11534..11638   -  promoter       AmpR promoter: bla
  11697..37      -  misc_feature   bom (fragment) (across the origin): basis of mobility region from pBR322
