[The description below was written by a language model from this plasmid's Addgene catalogue record and pLannotate feature annotations shown in this document.]
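Description:
pLenti-myc-GLUT4-mCherry is a third-generation lentiviral transfer plasmid built on the pLenti-hiko backbone for expressing a dual-tagged reporter of the mouse glucose transporter GLUT4 (Slc2a4) in mammalian cells. It is propagated in E. coli as a high-copy plasmid through a ColE1/pUC-type origin with ampicillin selection (AmpR), and it also carries an f1 origin. The viral portion has the usual third-generation layout. A CMV enhancer/promoter replaces the U3 region of the truncated 5' LTR so that genomic RNA is transcribed without Tat. This is followed by the HIV-1 Ψ packaging signal with a gag fragment, the RRE for Rev-dependent nuclear export, and the cPPT/CTS. A WPRE sits downstream of the payload to enhance transcript expression, ahead of the truncated 3' LTR and a bGH polyadenylation signal. Outside the LTRs, an SV40/EM7-driven BleoR cassette is annotated; because it lies outside the packaged region, it would not be transferred to transduced cells.

The payload is driven by the human ubiquitin C promoter. According to the depositor, a c-Myc epitope was inserted into the first exofacial loop of GLUT4, not at the extreme N terminus, and mCherry is fused to the C terminus. The cassette was assembled in pmCherry-N1 and moved into the lentiviral vector as an NheI–HpaI fragment. mCherry fluorescence reports total GLUT4, whereas the Myc epitope becomes accessible to antibody on intact cells only once the transporter is inserted into the plasma membrane. The ratio of the two signals therefore measures translocation, which suits studies of insulin-stimulated GLUT4 exocytosis. The sequenced record is slightly longer than the catalogued size, and the depositor notes that sequence discrepancies are not of functional concern.
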