Addgene plasmid #64049: pLenti-myc-GLUT4-mCherry
Purpose: 3rd generation lentiviral transfer plasmid. Reporter for GLUT4 translocation
Depositing lab: Weiping Han. Depositing organization: Singapore Bioimaging Consortium, BMSI, A*Star Research Entities. Publication: Tropomodulin3 is a novel Akt2 effector regulating insulin-stimulated GLUT4 exocytosis through cortical actin remodeling. Lim CY, Bi X, Wu D, Kim JB, Gunning PW, Hong W, Han W. Nat Commun. 2015 Jan 9;6:5951. doi: 10.1038/ncomms6951. PubMed 25575350.
Backbone
  Vector backbone: pLenti-hiko
  Backbone size w/o insert (bp): 9124
  Total vector size (bp): 11604
  Modifications to backbone: pLenti-hiko was digested with NheI + HpaI
  Vector type: Mammalian Expression, Lentiviral
Growth in bacteria
  Bacterial resistance: Ampicillin, 100 μg/mL
  Growth temperature: 37°C
  Growth strain: XL10 Gold
  Copy number: High Copy
Gene/Insert
  Gene/Insert name: GLUT4
  Species: M. musculus (mouse)
  Insert size (bp): 1530
  Entrez Gene: Slc2a4 (a.k.a. GT2, Glut-4, Glut4, twgy)
  Promoter: Ubiquitin
  Tag / fusion protein: mCherry (C terminal on insert); c-Myc (N terminal on insert)
  Cloning method: Restriction Enzyme; 5′ cloning site NheI (not destroyed); 3′ cloning site HpaI (not destroyed)
  Sequencing primers: 5′ GGCGAGTGTGTTTTGTGAAG
Terms and licenses: Academic/Nonprofit Terms; Industry Terms: Not Available to Industry
Depositor comments: The c-Myc sequence was inserted into the region encoding the 1st exofacial loop of mouse GLUT4 in the background of pmCherry-N1. The fragment of Myc-GLUT4-mCherry was then sub-cloned into pLenti-hiko vector via NheI + HpaI digestion. Discrepancies between the Addgene QC sequence and the full sequence are not of functional concern. Please cite the following article: Lim, C.-Y. et al. Tropomodulin3 is a novel Akt2 effector regulating insulin-stimulated GLUT4 exocytosis through cortical actin remodeling. Nat Commun 6, 5951 (2015).
How to cite: pLenti-myc-GLUT4-mCherry was a gift from Weiping Han (Addgene plasmid # 64049 ; http://n2t.net/addgene:64049 ; RRID:Addgene_64049)
