>Addgene plasmid #64049 | pLenti-myc-GLUT4-mCherry | addgene partial sequence | sequence record 109270 | WPRE-R 5'-CATAGCGTAAAAGGAGCAACA-3'
GTAATCCAGAGGTTGATTATCGATAAGCTTGATATCGAATTGTTAACAACAACAATTGCATTCATTTTAT
GTTTCAGGTTCAGGGGGAGGTGTGGGAGGTTTTTTAAAGCAAGTAAAACCTCTACAAATGTGGTATGGCT
GATTATGATCTAGAGTCGCGGCCGCTTTACTTGTACGTACAGCTCATCCATGCCGCCGGTGGAGTGGCGG
CCCTCGGCGCGCTCGTACTGTTCCACGATGGTGTAGTCCTCGTTGTGGGAGGTGATGTCCAGCTTGATGT
TGACGTTGTAGGCGCCGGGCAGCTGCACGGGCTTCTTGGCCTTGTAGGTGGTCTTGACCTCGGCGTCGTA
GTGGCCGCCGTCCTTCAGCTTCAGCCTCTGCTTGATCTCGCCCTTCAGGGCGCCGTCCTCGGGGTACATC
CGCTCGGAGGAGGCCTCCCAGCCCATGGTCTTCTTCTGCATTACGGGGCCGTCGGAGGGGAAGTTGGTGC
CGCGCAGCTTCACCTTGTAGATGAACTCGCCGTCCTGCAGGGAGGAGTCCTGGGTCACGGTCACCACGCC
GCCGTCCTCGAAGTTCATCACGCGCTCCCACTTGAAGCCCTCGGGGAAGGACAGCTTCAAGTAGTCGGGG
ATGTCGGCGGGGTGCTTCACGTAGGCCTTGGAGCCGTACATGAACTGAGGGGACAGGATGTCCCAGGCG
