>Addgene plasmid #64049 | pLenti-myc-GLUT4-mCherry | addgene partial sequence | sequence record 109271 | mCherry-R 5'-TTGGTCACCTTCAGCTTGG-3'
TCGATCTCGAACTCGTGGCCGTTCACGGAGCCCTCCATGTGCACCTTGAAGCGCATGAACTCCTTGATGA
TGGCCATGTTGTCCTCCTCGCCCTTGCTCACCAGGGTTGTGAATTCCGGTGGATCCCCGTCATTCTCATC
TGGCCCTAAGTATTCAAGTTCTGTACTGGGTTTCACCTCCTGCTCTAAAAGGGAAGGTGTCCGTCGGAAG
GCAGCTGAGATCTGGTCAAACGTCCGGCCTCTGGTTTCAGGCACTTTTAGGAAGGTGAAGATGAAGAAGC
CAAGCAGGAGGACGGCAAATAGAAGGAAGACGTAAGGACCCATAGCATCCGCAACATACTGGAAACCCAT
GCCGACAATGAAGTTACAGGTCCAGTTGGAGAAACCAGCGACAGCCATGGCGGCTGGGCGGGGGCCCTGG
CTGAAGAGCTCTGCCACAATGAACCAGGGAATGGGGCCAGGGCCAATCTCAAAGAAGGCCACAAAGCCAA
ATATGGCCACGATGGAGACATAGCTCATGGCTGGAACCCGTTCCAGCAGCAGCAGAGCCACGGTCATCAA
GATGGCACAGCCACACATGCCGGCCAGGCCCAACAGATGGAGTGTCCGTCGTCCAGCTCGTTCTACTAAG
AGCACCGAGACCAACGTGAAGACCGTATTGACCACACCAGCTCCTATGGTGGCGTAGGCTGGCTGTCCCA
CCCCAGCCGACTCGAAGATGCTGGTTGAATAGTAGAAAACAGCATTGATGCCTGAGAGCTGTTGGCTCAG
CTGCAGCACCACTGCGATGATCAGA
