>Addgene plasmid #64049 | pLenti-myc-GLUT4-mCherry | addgene partial sequence | sequence record 109546 | hUBCpro-F 5'-TGAAGCTCCGGTTTTGAACT-3'
GTTTGTGAAGTTTTTTAGGCACCTTTTGAAATGTAATCATTTGGGTCAATATGTAATTTTCAGTGTTAGA
CTAGTAAATTGTCCGCTAAATTCTGGCCGTTTTTGGCTTTTTTGTTAGACGAAGCTTGGGCTGCAGGTCG
ACTCTAGAGGATCGAATTCTTCGAAGCTAGCGCTACCGGACTCAGATCTCGAGACAAGATGCCGTCGGGT
TTCCAGCAGATCGGCTCTGACGATGGGGAACCCCCTCGGCAGCGAGTGACTGGAACACTGGTCCTAGCTG
TATTCTCAGCTGTGCTTGGCTCCCTTCAGTTTGGCTATAACATTGGGGTTATCAATGCCCCACAGAAGGT
GATTGAACAGAGCTACAATGCAACGTGGCTGGGTAGGCAAGGTCCCGGACGCGCGTCGACACCGGTACGC
GAAGCCGAAGAACAGAAACTGATCTCTGAAGAAGACCTGCTGAAGCGCGTAGCCGGGGGACCGGATTCCA
TCCCACAAGGCACCCTCACTACGCTCTGGGCTCTCTCCGTGGCCATCTTCTCTGTGGGTGGCATGATCTC
TTCCTTTCTCATTGGCATCATTTCTCAATGGTTGGGAAGGAAAAGGGCTATGCTGGCCAACAATGTCTTG
GCCGTGTTGGGGGGCGCCCTCATGGGCCTAGCCAATGCCGCGGCCTCCTATGAGATACTCATTCTTGGAC
GGTTCCTCATTGGCGCCTACTCAGGGCTAACATCAGGGCTGGTGCCCATGTATGTGGGAGAAATCGCCCC
CACTCATCTTCGGGGTGCCTTGGGAACACTCAACCAACTGGCCATCGTCATTGGCATTCTGGTTGCCCAG
GTGCTGGGCTTGGAGTCTATGCTGGGCACAGCTACCCTGTGGCCACTGCTTCTGGCTCTCACAGTACTCC
CTGCTCTCCTGCAGCTGATTCTGCTGCCCTTCTGTCCTGAGAGCCCCAGATACCTCTACATCATCCGGAA
CCTGGAGGGGCCTGCCCGAAAGAGTCTAAAGCGCCTGACCGGCTGG
